Addgene plasmid #213772: pLV-HKGT3_short_mCherry2-NLS-PEST_Puro
Purpose: Fluorescent reporter designed on shortlist of Housekeeping-like signature and transcription factor genes from Tabula Sapiens and Tabula Muris databases.
Depositing lab: Gaetano Gargiulo. Depositing organization: Max-Delbrueck-Centrum fuer Molekulare Medizin (MDC). Publication: Logical design of synthetic cis-regulatory DNA for genetic tracing of cell identities and state changes. Company C, Schmitt MJ, Dramaretska Y, Serresi M, Kertalli S, Jiang B, Yin JA, Aguzzi A, Barozzi I, Gargiulo G. Nat Commun. 2024 Feb 5;15(1):897. doi: 10.1038/s41467-024-45069-6. PubMed 38316783.
Backbone
  Vector backbone: Lentiviral Gene Expression Vector
  Backbone manufacturer: VectorBuilder Inc.
  Backbone size w/o insert (bp): 8249
  Vector type: Lentiviral, Synthetic Biology
  Selectable markers: Puromycin
Growth in bacteria
  Bacterial resistance: Ampicillin, 100 μg/mL
  Growth temperature: 37°C
  Growth strain: NEB Stable
  Copy number: High Copy
Gene/Insert
  Gene/Insert name: HKGT3_short_mCherry2-NLS-PEST
  Species: H. sapiens (human)
  Insert size (bp): 306
  Cloning method: Restriction Enzyme; 5′ cloning site Unknown (unknown if destroyed)
Terms and licenses: Academic/Nonprofit Terms; Industry Terms: Not Available to Industry
How to cite: pLV-HKGT3_short_mCherry2-NLS-PEST_Puro was a gift from Gaetano Gargiulo (Addgene plasmid # 213772 ; http://n2t.net/addgene:213772 ; RRID:Addgene_213772)
