[The description below was written by a language model from this plasmid's Addgene catalogue record and pLannotate feature annotations shown in this document.]
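Description:
pLV-HKGT3_short_mCherry2-NLS-PEST_Puro is a third-generation-style, self-inactivating HIV-1 lentiviral reporter plasmid of about 8.6 kb, built on a commercial lentiviral gene expression backbone. It is propagated in E. coli through a high-copy ColE1/pUC origin with ampicillin resistance, and the backbone also carries an f1 origin, an SV40 origin and lac/T7/T3 remnants. The viral genome is transcribed from an RSV promoter fused to a truncated 5' LTR. It contains the Ψ packaging signal with a gag fragment, the RRE for Rev-dependent export, the cPPT/CTS, and a ΔU3 3' LTR followed by an SV40 polyadenylation signal. The ΔU3 deletion silences LTR promoter activity after integration, so expression depends on the internal elements.

The payload is a synthetic cis-regulatory reporter. The roughly 300 bp interval between the attB4 and attB1 Gateway sites is not annotated, but it matches the recorded 306 bp insert size. It presumably holds the HKGT3_short element, which was designed from a shortlist of housekeeping-like signature and transcription factor genes drawn from the Tabula Sapiens and Tabula Muris atlases. This element drives mCherry2 fused to three tandem SV40 nuclear localization signals and a PEST degron derived from mouse ornithine decarboxylase; the annotation software labels the degron as a d2EYFP fragment. Nuclear targeting concentrates the red signal for imaging and cell segmentation, and the degron shortens the protein's half-life so that fluorescence follows current promoter activity. A WPRE follows to enhance transcript expression. A separate mouse PGK promoter drives puromycin N-acetyltransferase for selection of transduced mammalian cells. The construct is intended for genetic tracing of cell identity and state, here as a housekeeping-like reporter.
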