Features (pLannotate 1.2.2; 33 found; start..end, strand, type, name):
      3..229     +  promoter       RSV promoter: Rous sarcoma virus enhancer/promoter
    230..410     +  LTR            5' LTR (truncated): truncated 5' long terminal repeat (LTR) from HIV-1
    457..582     +  misc_feature   HIV-1 Ψ: packaging signal of human immunodeficiency virus type 1
    566..929     +  CDS            HIV-1 gag (fragment): gag protein from human immunodeficiency virus 1; gag
   1075..1308    +  misc_feature   RRE: The Rev response element (RRE) of HIV-1 allows for Rev-dependent mRNA export from the nucleus to the cytoplasm.
   1685..1785    +  CDS            Rev (fragment): human immunodeficiency virus 1 (HIV-1) Rev protein; rev; enhances nuclear export of unspliced and incompletely spliced viral mRNAs
   1803..1920    +  misc_feature   cPPT/CTS: central polypurine tract and central termination sequence of HIV-1
   1938..1958    +  protein_bind   attB4: mutant version of attB; core recombination site for the Gateway® BP reaction BP Clonase™
   2265..2285    +  protein_bind   attB1: mutant version of attB; core recombination site for the Gateway® BP reaction BP Clonase™
   2295..3002    +  CDS            mCherry2: mCherry2 is a basic (constitutively fluorescent) red fluorescent protein published in 2017, derived from Discosoma sp.. It has very low acid sensitivity.
   3021..3041    +  CDS            SV40 NLS: nuclear localization signal of SV40 (simian virus 40) large T antigen
   3045..3065    +  CDS            SV40 NLS: nuclear localization signal of SV40 (simian virus 40) large T antigen
   3069..3089    +  CDS            SV40 NLS: nuclear localization signal of SV40 (simian virus 40) large T antigen
   3104..3227    +  CDS            d2EYFP (fragment): EYFP destabilized by residues 422-461 of mouse ornithine decarboxylase, giving an in vivo half-life of ~2 hours mammalian codon-optimized
   3228..3252    -  protein_bind   attB2: mutant version of attB; recombination site for the Gateway® BP reaction BP Clonase™
   3270..3858    +  misc_feature   WPRE: woodchuck hepatitis virus posttranscriptional regulatory element
   3889..4388    +  promoter       PGK promoter: mouse phosphoglycerate kinase 1 promoter
   4405..5004    +  CDS            PuroR: puromycin N-acetyltransferase; pac from Streptomyces alboniger; confers resistance to puromycin
   4994..5074    +  CDS            nef (fragment): NEF_HV1Z2 - Experimental evidence at protein level: Swiss-Prot protein existence level 1. Extracellular Nef protein targets CD4(+) T-lymphocytes for apoptosis by interacting with CXCR4 surface receptors. From Human immunodeficiency virus type 1 group M subtype D (isolate Z2/CDC-Z34) (HIV-1).
   5076..5309    +  LTR            3' LTR (ΔU3): self-inactivating 3' long terminal repeat (LTR) from HIV-1
   5381..5502    +  polyA_signal   SV40 poly(A) signal: SV40 polyadenylation signal
   5542..5677    +  rep_origin     SV40 ori: SV40 origin of replication
   5698..5716    -  promoter       T7 promoter: promoter for bacteriophage T7 RNA polymerase
   5724..5879    +  CDS            lacZα (fragment): LacZα fragment of β-galactosidase; lacZ fragment
   5884..6312    +  rep_origin     f1 ori (sequence partly withheld): f1 bacteriophage origin of replication; arrow indicates direction of (+) strand synthesis
   6365..6469    +  promoter       AmpR promoter: bla
   6470..7330    +  CDS            AmpR: β-lactamase; bla; confers resistance to ampicillin, carbenicillin, and related antibiotics
   7501..8089    +  rep_origin     ori: high-copy-number ColE1/pMB1/pBR322/pUC origin of replication
   8272..8364    +  CDS            lacI (fragment): lac repressor; lacI; The lac repressor binds to the lac operator to inhibit transcription in E. coli. This inhibition can be relieved by adding lactose or isopropyl-β-D-thiogalactopyranoside (IPTG).
   8377..8398    +  protein_bind   CAP binding site: CAP binding activates transcription in the presence of cAMP. E. coli catabolite activator protein
   8413..8443    +  promoter       lac promoter: promoter for the E. coli lac operon
   8451..8467    +  protein_bind   lac operator: The lac repressor binds to the lac operator to inhibit transcription in E. coli. This inhibition can be relieved by adding lactose or isopropyl-β-D-thiogalactopyranoside (IPTG). lac repressor encoded by lacI
   8512..8530    +  promoter       T3 promoter: promoter for bacteriophage T3 RNA polymerase
>Addgene plasmid #213772 | pLV-HKGT3_short_mCherry2-NLS-PEST_Puro | addgene full sequence | sequence record 421752 | Addgene NGS Result
AATGTAGTCTTATGCAATACTCTTGTAGTCTTGCAACATGGTAACGATGAGTTAGCAACATGCCTTACAA
GGAGAGAAAAAGCACCGTGCATGCCGATTGGTGGAAGTAAGGTGGTACGATCGTGCCTTATTAGGAAGGC
AACAGACGGGTCTGACATGGATTGGACGAACCACTGAATTGCCGCATTGCAGAGATATTGTATTTAAGTG
CCTAGCTCGATACATAAACGGGTCTCTCTGGTTAGACCAGATCTGAGCCTGGGAGCTCTCTGGCTAACTA
GGGAACCCACTGCTTAAGCCTCAATAAAGCTTGCCTTGAGTGCTTCAAGTAGTGTGTGCCCGTCTGTTGT
GTGACTCTGGTAACTAGAGATCCCTCAGACCCTTTTAGTCAGTGTGGAAAATCTCTAGCAGTGGCGCCCG
AACAGGGACTTGAAAGCGAAAGGGAAACCAGAGGAGCTCTCTCGACGCAGGACTCGGCTTGCTGAAGCGC
GCACGGCAAGAGGCGAGGGGCGGCGACTGGTGAGTACGCCAAAAATTTTGACTAGCGGAGGCTAGAAGGA
GAGAGATGGGTGCGAGAGCGTCAGTATTAAGCGGGGGAGAATTAGATCGCGATGGGAAAAAATTCGGTTA
AGGCCAGGGGGAAAGAAAAAATATAAATTAAAACATATAGTATGGGCAAGCAGGGAGCTAGAACGATTCG
CAGTTAATCCTGGCCTGTTAGAAACATCAGAAGGCTGTAGACAAATACTGGGACAGCTACAACCATCCCT
TCAGACAGGATCAGAAGAACTTAGATCATTATATAATACAGTAGCAACCCTCTATTGTGTGCATCAAAGG
ATAGAGATAAAAGACACCAAGGAAGCTTTAGACAAGATAGAGGAAGAGCAAAACAAAAGTAAGACCACCG
CACAGCAAGCGGCCGCTGATCTTCAGACCTGGAGGAGGAGATATGAGGGACAATTGGAGAAGTGAATTAT
ATAAATATAAAGTAGTAAAAATTGAACCATTAGGAGTAGCACCCACCAAGGCAAAGAGAAGAGTGGTGCA
GAGAGAAAAAAGAGCAGTGGGAATAGGAGCTTTGTTCCTTGGGTTCTTGGGAGCAGCAGGAAGCACTATG
GGCGCAGCGTCAATGACGCTGACGGTACAGGCCAGACAATTATTGTCTGGTATAGTGCAGCAGCAGAACA
ATTTGCTGAGGGCTATTGAGGCGCAACAGCATCTGTTGCAACTCACAGTCTGGGGCATCAAGCAGCTCCA
GGCAAGAATCCTGGCTGTGGAAAGATACCTAAAGGATCAACAGCTCCTGGGGATTTGGGGTTGCTCTGGA
AAACTCATTTGCACCACTGCTGTGCCTTGGAATGCTAGTTGGAGTAATAAATCTCTGGAACAGATTTGGA
ATCACACGACCTGGATGGAGTGGGACAGAGAAATTAACAATTACACAAGCTTAATACACTCCTTAATTGA
AGAATCGCAAAACCAGCAAGAAAAGAATGAACAAGAATTATTGGAATTAGATAAATGGGCAAGTTTGTGG
AATTGGTTTAACATAACAAATTGGCTGTGGTATATAAAATTATTCATAATGATAGTAGGAGGCTTGGTAG
GTTTAAGAATAGTTTTTGCTGTACTTTCTATAGTGAATAGAGTTAGGCAGGGATATTCACCATTATCGTT
TCAGACCCACCTCCCAACCCCGAGGGGACCCGACAGGCCCGAAGGAATAGAAGAAGAAGGTGGAGAGAGA
GACAGAGACAGATCCATTCGATTAGTGAACGGATCTCGACGGTATCGCTAGCTTTTAAAAGAAAAGGGGG
GATTGGGGGGTACAGTGCAGGGGAAAGAATAGTAGACATAATAGCAACAGACATACAAACTAAAGAATTA
CAAAAACAAATTACAAAAATTCAAAATTTTACTAGTGATTATCGGATCAACTTTGTATAGAAAAGTTGTC
TAGACGGACTACGCGGCCGCCCCTCCCCCCCGAGGCCCGCGGCGCGCGCACACCGGGATCCCGCCGCTGC
TCCGGCCGCCGCCGCCCCTCCCCCGCGCCCACCCGCCCCGGGGCCTCGTGCTGGGGTCCCCGCCCCGCCG
CCTACGCAGCCGGAGGCCGCCGCCTCTGGGCGTCCAGCCTGCTTCTGTCCGCTTCGGCTCCGGAGGGGGC
GGGGGGGGGTTAACAGCGCGTGGGGGCGGGGAGAAGAGGCGAAAGTCGACGGCGGTGCCGGGCGCGCGCA
CGTGCGTGGTTACGTGCGTGCGTGCAAGTTTGTACAAAAAAGCAGGCTGCCACCATGGTGAGCAAGGGCG
AGGAGGACAACATGGCCATCATCAAGGAGTTCATGAGGTTCAAGGTGCACATGGAGGGCAGCGTGAACGG
CCACGAGTTCGAGATCGAGGGCGAGGGCGAGGGCAGGCCCTACGAGGGCACCCAGACCGCCAAGCTGAAG
GTGACCAAGGGCGGCCCCCTGCCCTTCGCCTGGGACATCCTGAGCCCCCAGTTCATGTACGGCAGCAAGG
CCTACGTGAAGCACCCCGCCGACATCCCCGACTACCTGAAGCTGAGCTTCCCCGAGGGCTTCAACTGGGA
GAGGGTGATGAACTTCGAGGACGGCGGCGTGGTGACCGTGACCCAGGACAGCAGCCTGCAGGACGGCGAG
TTCATCTACAAGGTGAAGCTGAGGGGCACCAACTTCCCCAGCGACGGCCCCGTGATGCAGTGCAGGACCA
TGGGCTGGGAGGCCAGCACCGAGAGGATGTACCCCGAGGACGGCGCCCTGAAGGGCGAGATCAAGCAGAG
GCTGAAGCTGAAGGACGGCGGCCACTACGACGCCGAGGTGAAGACCACCTACAAGGCCAAGAAGCCCGTG
CAGCTGCCCGGCGCCTACAACGTGGACATCAAGCTGGACATCCTGAGCCACAACGAGGACTACACCATCG
TGGAGCAGTACGAGAGGGCCGAGGGCAGGCACAGCACCGGCGGCATGGACGAGCTGTACAAGCTCAGATC
TCGAGCTGATCCAAAAAAGAAGAGAAAGGTAGATCCAAAAAAGAAGAGAAAGGTAGATCCAAAAAAGAAG
AGAAAGGTAGGATCCACCGGATCTAGCCATGGCTTCCCGCCGGAGGTGGAGGAGCAGGATGATGGCACGC
TGCCCATGTCTTGTGCCCAGGAGAGCGGGATGGACCGTCACCCTGCAGCCTGTGCTTCTGCTAGGATCAA
TGTGTAGACCCAGCTTTCTTGTACAAAGTGGTGATAATCGAATTCCGATAATCAACCTCTGGATTACAAA
ATTTGTGAAAGATTGACTGGTATTCTTAACTATGTTGCTCCTTTTACGCTATGTGGATACGCTGCTTTAA
TGCCTTTGTATCATGCTATTGCTTCCCGTATGGCTTTCATTTTCTCCTCCTTGTATAAATCCTGGTTGCT
GTCTCTTTATGAGGAGTTGTGGCCCGTTGTCAGGCAACGTGGCGTGGTGTGCACTGTGTTTGCTGACGCA
ACCCCCACTGGTTGGGGCATTGCCACCACCTGTCAGCTCCTTTCCGGGACTTTCGCTTTCCCCCTCCCTA
TTGCCACGGCGGAACTCATCGCCGCCTGCCTTGCCCGCTGCTGGACAGGGGCTCGGCTGTTGGGCACTGA
CAATTCCGTGGTGTTGTCGGGGAAGCTGACGTCCTTTCCATGGCTGCTCGCCTGTGTTGCCACCTGGATT
CTGCGCGGGACGTCCTTCTGCTACGTCCCTTCGGCCCTCAATCCAGCGGACCTTCCTTCCCGCGGCCTGC
TGCCGGCTCTGCGGCCTCTTCCGCGTCTTCGCCTTCGCCCTCAGACGAGTCGGATCTCCCTTTGGGCCGC
CTCCCCGCATCGGGAATTCCCGCGGTTCGAATTCTACCGGGTAGGGGAGGCGCTTTTCCCAAGGCAGTCT
GGAGCATGCGCTTTAGCAGCCCCGCTGGGCACTTGGCGCTACACAAGTGGCCTCTGGCCTCGCACACATT
CCACATCCACCGGTAGGCGCCAACCGGCTCCGTTCTTTGGTGGCCCCTTCGCGCCACCTTCTACTCCTCC
CCTAGTCAGGAAGTTCCCCCCCGCCCCGCAGCTCGCGTCGTGCAGGACGTGACAAATGGAAGTAGCACGT
CTCACTAGTCTCGTGCAGATGGACAGCACCGCTGAGCAATGGAAGCGGGTAGGCCTTTGGGGCAGCGGCC
AATAGCAGCTTTGCTCCTTCGCTTTCTGGGCTCAGAGGCTGGGAAGGGGTGGGTCCGGGGGCGGGCTCAG
GGGCGGGCTCAGGGGCGGGGCGGGCGCCCGAAGGTCCTCCGGAGGCCCGGCATTCTGCACGCTTCAAAAG
CGCACGTCTGCCGCGCTGTTCTCCTCTTCCTCATCTCCGGGCCTTTCGACCTCACGTGGCCACCATGACC
GAGTACAAGCCCACGGTGCGCCTCGCCACCCGCGACGACGTCCCCAGGGCCGTACGCACCCTCGCCGCCG
CGTTCGCCGACTACCCCGCCACGCGCCACACCGTCGATCCGGACCGCCACATCGAGCGGGTCACCGAGCT
GCAAGAACTCTTCCTCACGCGCGTCGGGCTCGACATCGGCAAGGTGTGGGTCGCGGACGACGGCGCCGCG
GTGGCGGTCTGGACCACGCCGGAGAGCGTCGAAGCGGGGGCGGTGTTCGCCGAGATCGGCCCGCGCATGG
CCGAGTTGAGCGGTTCCCGGCTGGCCGCGCAGCAACAGATGGAAGGCCTCCTGGCGCCGCACCGGCCCAA
GGAGCCCGCGTGGTTCCTGGCCACCGTCGGCGTCTCGCCCGACCACCAGGGCAAGGGTCTGGGCAGCGCC
GTCGTGCTCCCCGGAGTGGAGGCGGCCGAGCGCGCCGGGGTGCCCGCCTTCCTGGAGACCTCCGCGCCCC
GCAACCTCCCCTTCTACGAGCGGCTCGGCTTCACCGTCACCGCCGACGTCGAGGTGCCCGAAGGACCGCG
CACCTGGTGCATGACCCGCAAGCCCGGTGCCTGAGGTACCTTTAAGACCAATGACTTACAAGGCAGCTGT
AGATCTTAGCCACTTTTTAAAAGAAAAGGGGGGACTGGAAGGGCTAATTCACTCCCAACGAAGACAAGAT
CTGCTTTTTGCTTGTACTGGGTCTCTCTGGTTAGACCAGATCTGAGCCTGGGAGCTCTCTGGCTAACTAG
GGAACCCACTGCTTAAGCCTCAATAAAGCTTGCCTTGAGTGCTTCAAGTAGTGTGTGCCCGTCTGTTGTG
TGACTCTGGTAACTAGAGATCCCTCAGACCCTTTTAGTCAGTGTGGAAAATCTCTAGCAGTAGTAGTTCA
TGTCATCTTATTATTCAGTATTTATAACTTGCAAAGAAATGAATATCAGAGAGTGAGAGGAACTTGTTTA
TTGCAGCTTATAATGGTTACAAATAAAGCAATAGCATCACAAATTTCACAAATAAAGCATTTTTTTCACT
GCATTCTAGTTGTGGTTTGTCCAAACTCATCAATGTATCTTATCATGTCTGGCTCTAGCTATCCCGCCCC
TAACTCCGCCCATCCCGCCCCTAACTCCGCCCAGTTCCGCCCATTCTCCGCCCCATGGCTGACTAATTTT
TTTTATTTATGCAGAGGCCGAGGCCGCCTCGGCCTCTGAGCTATTCCAGAAGTAGTGAGGAGGCTTTTTT
GGAGGCCTAGGGACGTACCCAATTCGCCCTATAGTGAGTCGTATTACGCGCGCTCACTGGCCGTCGTTTT
ACAACGTCGTGACTGGGAAAACCCTGGCGTTACCCAACTTAATCGCCTTGCAGCACATCCCCCTTTCGCC
AGCTGGCGTAATAGCGAAGAGGCCCGCACCGATCGCCCTTCCCAACAGTTGCGCAGCCTGAATGGCGAAT
GGG
[124 nt withheld, positions 5884-6007]
C
[91 nt withheld, positions 6009-6099]
A
[49 nt withheld, positions 6101-6149]
CCTTTGACGTTGGAGTCCACGTTCTTT
[37 nt withheld, positions 6177-6213]
ACCCTATCTCGGTCTATTCTTTTGATTTATAAGGGATTTTGCCGATTTCGGCCTATTGGTTAAAAAATGA
GCTGATTTAACAAAAATTTAACGCGAATTTTAACAAAATATTAACGCTTACAATTTAGGTGGCACTTTTC
GGGGAAATGTGCGCGGAACCCCTATTTGTTTATTTTTCTAAATACATTCAAATATGTATCCGCTCATGAG
ACAATAACCCTGATAAATGCTTCAATAATATTGAAAAAGGAAGAGTATGAGTATTCAACATTTCCGTGTC
GCCCTTATTCCCTTTTTTGCGGCATTTTGCCTTCCTGTTTTTGCTCACCCAGAAACGCTGGTGAAAGTAA
AAGATGCTGAAGATCAGTTGGGTGCACGAGTGGGTTACATCGAACTGGATCTCAACAGCGGTAAGATCCT
TGAGAGTTTTCGCCCCGAAGAACGTTTTCCAATGATGAGCACTTTTAAAGTTCTGCTATGTGGCGCGGTA
TTATCCCGTATTGACGCCGGGCAAGAGCAACTCGGTCGCCGCATACACTATTCTCAGAATGACTTGGTTG
AGTACTCACCAGTCACAGAAAAGCATCTTACGGATGGCATGACAGTAAGAGAATTATGCAGTGCTGCCAT
AACCATGAGTGATAACACTGCGGCCAACTTACTTCTGACAACGATCGGAGGACCGAAGGAGCTAACCGCT
TTTTTGCACAACATGGGGGATCATGTAACTCGCCTTGATCGTTGGGAACCGGAGCTGAATGAAGCCATAC
CAAACGACGAGCGTGACACCACGATGCCTGTAGCAATGGCAACAACGTTGCGCAAACTATTAACTGGCGA
ACTACTTACTCTAGCTTCCCGGCAACAATTAATAGACTGGATGGAGGCGGATAAAGTTGCAGGACCACTT
CTGCGCTCGGCCCTTCCGGCTGGCTGGTTTATTGCTGATAAATCTGGAGCCGGTGAGCGTGGGTCTCGCG
GTATCATTGCAGCACTGGGGCCAGATGGTAAGCCCTCCCGTATCGTAGTTATCTACACGACGGGGAGTCA
GGCAACTATGGATGAACGAAATAGACAGATCGCTGAGATAGGTGCCTCACTGATTAAGCATTGGTAACTG
TCAGACCAAGTTTACTCATATATACTTTAGATTGATTTAAAACTTCATTTTTAATTTAAAAGGATCTAGG
TGAAGATCCTTTTTGATAATCTCATGACCAAAATCCCTTAACGTGAGTTTTCGTTCCACTGAGCGTCAGA
CCCCGTAGAAAAGATCAAAGGATCTTCTTGAGATCCTTTTTTTCTGCGCGTAATCTGCTGCTTGCAAACA
AAAAAACCACCGCTACCAGCGGTGGTTTGTTTGCCGGATCAAGAGCTACCAACTCTTTTTCCGAAGGTAA
CTGGCTTCAGCAGAGCGCAGATACCAAATACTGTTCTTCTAGTGTAGCCGTAGTTAGGCCACCACTTCAA
GAACTCTGTAGCACCGCCTACATACCTCGCTCTGCTAATCCTGTTACCAGTGGCTGCTGCCAGTGGCGAT
AAGTCGTGTCTTACCGGGTTGGACTCAAGACGATAGTTACCGGATAAGGCGCAGCGGTCGGGCTGAACGG
GGGGTTCGTGCACACAGCCCAGCTTGGAGCGAACGACCTACACCGAACTGAGATACCTACAGCGTGAGCT
ATGAGAAAGCGCCACGCTTCCCGAAGAGAGAAAGGCGGACAGGTATCCGGTAAGCGGCAGGGTCGGAACA
GGAGAGCGCACGAGGGAGCTTCCAGGGGGAAACGCCTGGTATCTTTATAGTCCTGTCGGGTTTCGCCACC
TCTGACTTGAGCGTCGATTTTTGTGATGCTCGTCAGGGGGGCGGAGCCTATGGAAAAACGCCAGCAACGC
GGCCTTTTTACGGTTCCTGGCCTTTTGCTGGCCTTTTGCTCACATGTTCTTTCCTGCGTTATCCCCTGAT
TCTGTGGATAACCGTATTACCGCCTTTGAGTGAGCTGATACCGCTCGCCGCAGCCGAACGACCGAGCGCA
GCGAGTCAGTGAGCGAGGAAGCGGAAGAGCGCCCAATACGCAAACCGCCTCTCCCCGCGCGTTGGCCGAT
TCATTAATGCAGCTGGCACGACAGGTTTCCCGACTGGAAAGCGGGCAGTGAGCGCAACGCAATTAATGTG
AGTTAGCTCACTCATTAGGCACCCCAGGCTTTACACTTTATGCTTCCGGCTCGTATGTTGTGTGGAATTG
TGAGCGGATAACAATTTCACACAGGAAACAGCTATGACCATGATTACGCCAAGCGCGCAATTAACCCTCA
CTAAAGGGAACAAAAGCTGGAGCTGCAAGCTT
