>Addgene plasmid #213772 | pLV-HKGT3_short_mCherry2-NLS-PEST_Puro | depositor partial sequence | sequence record 416892 | HKGT3_short
TCTAGACGGACTACGCGGCCGCCCCTCCCCCCCGAGGCCCGCGGCGCGCGCACACCGGGATCCCGCCGCT
GCTCCGGCCGCCGCCGCCCCTCCCCCGCGCCCACCCGCCCCGGGGCCTCGTGCTGGGGTCCCCGCCCCGC
CGCCTACGCAGCCGGAGGCCGCCGCCTCTGGGCGTCCAGCCTGCTTCTGTCCGCTTCGGCTCCGGAGGGG
GCGGGGGGGGGTTAACAGCGCGTGGGGGCGGGGAGAAGAGGCGAAAGTCGACGGCGGTGCCGGGCGCGCG
CACGTGCGTGGTTACGTGCGTGCGTG
